Addgene plasmid #235549: pTRIP-SFFV-EGFP-FLAG-UL36USP (C65)
Purpose: To express GFP-FLAG-UL36USP (C65) - region 1-520 of UL36
Depositing lab: Nicolas Manel. Depositing organization: Institut Curie. Publication: Centromeric DNA amplification triggered by viral proteins activates nuclear cGAS. Lahaye X, Tran Van P, Chakraborty C, Shmakova A, Cao NTB, Ferran H, Ait-Mohamed O, Maurin M, Waterfall JJ, Kaufer BB, Fischer P, Hennig T, Dolken L, Lomonte P, Fachinetti D, Manel N. Cell. 2025 May 29:S0092-8674(25)00556-2. doi: 10.1016/j.cell.2025.05.008. PubMed 40460826.
Backbone
  Vector backbone: pTRIP-SFFV
  Vector type: Lentiviral
Growth in bacteria
  Bacterial resistance: Ampicillin, 100 μg/mL
  Growth temperature: 30°C
  Growth strain: NEB Stable
  Copy number: High Copy
Gene/Insert
  Gene/Insert name: UL36USP (C65)
  Species: Herpes simplex virus 1 (HSV-1)
  Mutation: N-terminal part of UL36 starting at the first ATG of UL36 (leading to a cysteine at position 65). Amino acids 1-520.
  Tag / fusion protein: EGFP-FLAG (N terminal on insert)
  Cloning method: Restriction Enzyme; 5′ cloning site Unknown (unknown if destroyed)
Terms and licenses: Academic/Nonprofit Terms; Industry Terms: Not Available to Industry
How to cite: pTRIP-SFFV-EGFP-FLAG-UL36USP (C65) was a gift from Nicolas Manel (Addgene plasmid # 235549 ; http://n2t.net/addgene:235549 ; RRID:Addgene_235549)
