[The description below was written by a language model from this plasmid's Addgene catalogue record and pLannotate feature annotations shown in this document.]
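Description:
pTRIP-SFFV-EGFP-FLAG-UL36USP (C65) is an HIV-1-based lentiviral transfer plasmid of about 11.9 kb, built on the pTRIP-SFFV backbone, for expressing a tagged N-terminal fragment of the herpes simplex virus 1 large tegument protein UL36 in mammalian cells. It is propagated in E. coli through a high-copy ColE1/pUC-type origin and selected with ampicillin via the bla gene. The record specifies a recombination-deficient strain, as is usual for plasmids carrying repeated LTR sequences. The backbone also contains pBR322-derived remnants (fragments of TcR, bom and rop) and an SV40 promoter followed by fragments of E. coli gpt with SV40 small t intron and polyadenylation sequences. These appear to be legacy elements of the parental vector rather than functional parts of the payload.

The viral region carries a 5' LTR, the Ψ packaging signal with a gag fragment, the Rev response element for Rev-dependent export of the genomic RNA, and the cPPT/CTS central flap that aids nuclear import of the reverse-transcribed genome. A ΔU3 self-inactivating 3' LTR closes the cassette, so expression after integration depends on the internal promoter. That promoter is the spleen focus-forming virus LTR promoter, which drives a single open reading frame of EGFP, a FLAG epitope (recorded in the catalogue fields but not separately annotated) and UL36 residues 1–520. This fragment starts at the first ATG of UL36, which places a cysteine at position 65, and the "USP" in the name refers to the ubiquitin-specific protease region. No WPRE or mammalian selection marker is annotated, so transduced cells would be identified by green fluorescence. The construct was deposited with a study on viral proteins, centromeric DNA amplification and nuclear cGAS activation.
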