Features (pLannotate 1.2.2; 30 found; start..end, strand, type, name):
     43..108     +  intron         small t intron: SV40 (simian virus 40) small t antigen intron
    238..258     +  CDS            SV40 NLS: nuclear localization signal of SV40 (simian virus 40) large T antigen
    577..660     +  CDS            large T antigen (fragment): large T antigen from SV40 (simian virus 40)
    683..817     +  polyA_signal   SV40 poly(A) signal: SV40 polyadenylation signal
    984..1313    +  CDS            nef (fragment): NEF_HV1BR - Experimental evidence at protein level: Swiss-Prot protein existence level 1. Extracellular Nef protein targets CD4(+) T-lymphocytes for apoptosis by interacting with CXCR4 surface receptors (PubMed:14990729). From Human immunodeficiency virus type 1 group M subtype B (isolate BRU/LAI) (HIV-1).
   1361..1618    +  LTR            5' LTR (truncated): truncated 5' long terminal repeat (LTR) from HIV-1
   1665..1790    +  misc_feature   HIV-1 Ψ: packaging signal of human immunodeficiency virus type 1
   1774..2137    +  CDS            HIV-1 gag (fragment): gag protein from human immunodeficiency virus 1; gag
   2283..2516    +  misc_feature   RRE: The Rev response element (RRE) of HIV-1 allows for Rev-dependent mRNA export from the nucleus to the cytoplasm.
   2893..2993    +  CDS            Rev (fragment): human immunodeficiency virus 1 (HIV-1) Rev protein; rev; enhances nuclear export of unspliced and incompletely spliced viral mRNAs
   3038..3155    +  misc_feature   cPPT/CTS: central polypurine tract and central termination sequence of HIV-1
   3295..3702    +  promoter       SFFV promoter: spleen focus-forming virus long terminal repeat (LTR) promoter
   3742..4458    +  CDS            EGFP: EGFP is a basic (constitutively fluorescent) green fluorescent protein published in 1996, derived from Aequorea victoria. It is reported to be a rapidly-maturing weak dimer with moderate acid sensitivity.
   4492..6051    +  CDS            LTP_HHV11 (fragment): Experimental evidence at protein level: Swiss-Prot protein existence level 1. Large tegument protein that plays multiple roles in the viral cycle. During viral entry, remains associated with the capsid while most of the tegument is detached and participates in the capsid transport toward the host nucleus. Plays a role in the routing of the capsid at the nuclear pore complex and subsequent uncoating. Within the host nucleus, acts as a deneddylase and promotes the degradation of nuclear CRLs (cullin-RING ubiquitin ligases) and thereby stabilizes nuclear CRL substrates, while cytoplasmic CRLs rem
   6054..6242    +  CDS            nef (fragment): NEF_HV1Z2 - Experimental evidence at protein level: Swiss-Prot protein existence level 1. Extracellular Nef protein targets CD4(+) T-lymphocytes for apoptosis by interacting with CXCR4 surface receptors. From Human immunodeficiency virus type 1 group M subtype D (isolate Z2/CDC-Z34) (HIV-1).
   6244..6275    +  LTR            3' LTR (ΔU3) (fragment): self-inactivating 3' long terminal repeat (LTR) from HIV-1
   6323..6503    +  LTR            5' LTR (truncated): truncated 5' long terminal repeat (LTR) from HIV-1
   7465..7563    -  CDS            TBC1D5 (fragment): TBCD5_HUMAN - Also known as KIAA0210. Experimental evidence at protein level: Swiss-Prot protein existence level 1. May act as a GTPase-activating protein (GAP) for Rab family protein(s). May act as a GAP for RAB7A. Can displace RAB7A and retromer CSC subcomplex from the endosomal membrane to the cytosol; at least retromer displacement seems to require its catalytic activity (PubMed:19531583, PubMed:20923837). Required for retrograde transport of cargo proteins from endosomes to the trans-Golgi network (TGN); the function seems to require its catalytic activity. Involved in regulation of autop
   7969..8248    +  CDS            TcR (fragment): tetracycline efflux protein; tet; confers resistance to tetracycline
   8249..8297    -  misc_feature   bom (fragment): basis of mobility region from pBR322
   8399..8434    -  CDS            rop (fragment): Rop protein, which maintains plasmids at low copy number; rop
   8529..8633    +  promoter       AmpR promoter: bla
   8634..9494    +  CDS            AmpR: β-lactamase; bla; confers resistance to ampicillin, carbenicillin, and related antibiotics
   9665..10253   +  rep_origin     ori: high-copy-number ColE1/pMB1/pBR322/pUC origin of replication
  10436..10492   +  CDS            lacI (fragment): lac repressor; lacI; The lac repressor binds to the lac operator to inhibit transcription in E. coli. This inhibition can be relieved by adding lactose or isopropyl-β-D-thiogalactopyranoside (IPTG).
  10499..10828   +  promoter       SV40 promoter: SV40 enhancer and early promoter
  11028..11147   +  CDS            gpt (fragment): XGPT_ECOLI - Also known as gpp, gxu. Experimental evidence at protein level: Swiss-Prot protein existence level 1. Purine salvage pathway enzyme that catalyzes the transfer of the ribosyl-5-phosphate group from 5-phospho-alpha-D-ribose 1- diphosphate (PRPP) to the N9 position of the 6-oxopurines guanine and xanthine to form the corresponding ribonucleotides GMP (guanosine 5'- monophosphate) and XMP (xanthosine 5'-monophosphate), with the release of PPi. To a lesser extent, also acts on hypoxanthine (PubMed:9100006, PubMed:3886014). Does not ribophosphorylate adenine (PubMed:3886014). From Esch
  11147..11482   +  CDS            gpt (fragment): XGPT_ECOLI - Also known as gpp, gxu. Experimental evidence at protein level: Swiss-Prot protein existence level 1. Purine salvage pathway enzyme that catalyzes the transfer of the ribosyl-5-phosphate group from 5-phospho-alpha-D-ribose 1- diphosphate (PRPP) to the N9 position of the 6-oxopurines guanine and xanthine to form the corresponding ribonucleotides GMP (guanosine 5'- monophosphate) and XMP (xanthosine 5'-monophosphate), with the release of PPi. To a lesser extent, also acts on hypoxanthine (PubMed:9100006, PubMed:3886014). Does not ribophosphorylate adenine (PubMed:3886014). From Esch
  11577..11882   +  CDS            frsA (fragment): FRSA_ECOLI - Also known as yafA. Experimental evidence at protein level: Swiss-Prot protein existence level 1. Catalyzes the hydrolysis of esters (PubMed:15808744). Displays esterase activity toward pNP-butyrate (PubMed:15808744). May stimulate mixed-acid fermentation by acting as a fermentation/respiration switch that down-regulates respiration and up- regulates fermentation rates (PubMed:15169777). From Escherichia coli (strain K12).
  11886..41      +  CDS            small t antigen (fragment) (across the origin): SV40 (simian virus 40) small t antigen
>Addgene plasmid #235549 | pTRIP-SFFV-EGFP-FLAG-UL36USP (C65) | addgene full sequence | sequence record 471928 | Addgene NGS Result
ACATAATTGGACAAACTACCTACAGAGATTTAAAGCTCTAAGGTAAATATAAAATTTTTAAGTGTATAAT
GTGTTAAACTACTGATTCTAATTGTTTGTGTATTTTAGATTCCAACCTATGGAACTGATGAATGGGAGCA
GTGGTGGAATGCCTTTAATGAGGAAAACCTGTTTTGCTCAGAAGAAATGCCATCTAGTGATGATGAGGCT
ACTGCTGACTCTCAACATTCTACTCCTCCAAAAAAGAAGAGAAAGGTAGAAGACCCCAAGGACTTTCCTT
CAGAATTGCTAAGTTTTTTGAGTCATGCTGTGTTTAGTAATAGAACTCTTGCTTGCTTTGCTATTTACAC
CACAAAGGAAAAAGCTGCACTGCTATACAAGAAAATTATGGAAAAATATTCTGTAACCTTTATAAGTAGG
CATAACAGTTATAATCATAACATACTGTTTTTTCTTACTCCACACAGGCATAGAGTGTCTGCTATTAATA
ACTATGCTCAAAAATTGTGTACCTTTAGCTTTTTAATTTGTAAAGGGGTTAATAAGGAATATTTGATGTA
TAGTGCCTTGACTAGAGATCATAATCAGCCATACCACATTTGTAGAGGTTTTACTTGCTTTAAAAAACCT
CCCACACCTCCCCCTGAACCTGAAACATAAAATGAATGCAATTGTTGTTGTTAACTTGTTTATTGCAGCT
TATAATGGTTACAAATAAAGCAATAGCATCACAAATTTCACAAATAAAGCATTTTTTTCACTGCATTCTA
GTTGTGGTTTGTCCAAACTCATCAATGTATCTTATCATGTCTGGATCAACTGGATAACTCAAGCTAACCA
AAATCATCCCAAACTTCCCACCCCATACCCTATTACCACTGCCAATTACCTGTGGTTTCATTTACTCTAA
ACCTGTGATTCCTCTGAATTATTTTCATTTTAAAGAAATTGTATTTGTTAAATATGTACTACAAACTTAG
TAGTTGGAAGGGCTAATTCACTCCCAAAGAAGACAAGATATCCTTGATCTGTGGATCTACCACACACAAG
GCTACTTCCCTGATTAGCAGAACTACACACCAGGGCCAGGGGTCAGATATCCACTGACCTTTGGATGGTG
CTACAAGCTAGTACCAGTTGAGCCAGATAAGGTAGAAGAGGCCAATAAAGGAGAGAACACCAGCTTGTTA
CACCCTGTGAGCCTGCATGGGATGGATGACCCGGAGAGAGAAGTGTTAGAGTGGAGGTTTGACAGCCGCC
TAGCATTTCATCACGTGGCCCGAGAGCTGCATCCGGAGTACTTCAAGAACTGCTGATATCGAGCTTGCTA
CAAGGGACTTTCCGCTGGGGACTTTCCAGGGAGGCGTGGCCTGGGCGGGACTGGGGAGTGGCGAGCCCTC
AGATCCTGCATATAAGCAGCTGCTTTTTGCCTGTACTGGGTCTCTCTGGTTAGACCAGATCTGAGCCTGG
GAGCTCTCTGGCTAACTAGGGAACCCACTGCTTAAGCCTCAATAAAGCTTGCCTTGAGTGCTTCAAGTAG
TGTGTGCCCGTCTGTTGTGTGACTCTGGTAACTAGAGATCCCTCAGACCCTTTTAGTCAGTGTGGAAAAT
CTCTAGCAGTGGCGCCCGAACAGGGACTTGAAAGCGAAAGGGAAACCAGAGGAGCTCTCTCGACGCAGGA
CTCGGCTTGCTGAAGCGCGCACGGCAAGAGGCGAGGGGCGGCGACTGGTGAGTACGCCAAAAATTTTGAC
TAGCGGAGGCTAGAAGGAGAGAGATGGGTGCGAGAGCGTCAGTATTAAGCGGGGGAGAATTAGATCGCGA
TGGGAAAAAATTCGGTTAAGGCCAGGGGGAAAGAAAAAATATAAATTAAAACATATAGTATGGGCAAGCA
GGGAGCTAGAACGATTCGCAGTTAATCCTGGCCTGTTAGAAACATCAGAAGGCTGTAGACAAATACTGGG
ACAGCTACAACCATCCCTTCAGACAGGATCAGAAGAACTTAGATCATTATATAATACAGTAGCAACCCTC
TATTGTGTGCATCAAAGGATAGAGATAAAAGACACCAAGGAAGCTTTAGACAAGATAGAGGAAGAGCAAA
ACAAAAGTAAGACCACCGCACAGCAAGCGGCCGCTGATCTTCAGACCTGGAGGAGGAGATATGAGGGACA
ATTGGAGAAGTGAATTATATAAATATAAAGTAGTAAAAATTGAACCATTAGGAGTAGCACCCACCAAGGC
AAAGAGAAGAGTGGTGCAGAGAGAAAAAAGAGCAGTGGGAATAGGAGCTTTGTTCCTTGGGTTCTTGGGA
GCAGCAGGAAGCACTATGGGCGCAGCGTCAATGACGCTGACGGTACAGGCCAGACAATTATTGTCTGGTA
TAGTGCAGCAGCAGAACAATTTGCTGAGGGCTATTGAGGCGCAACAGCATCTGTTGCAACTCACAGTCTG
GGGCATCAAGCAGCTCCAGGCAAGAATCCTGGCTGTGGAAAGATACCTAAAGGATCAACAGCTCCTGGGG
ATTTGGGGTTGCTCTGGAAAACTCATTTGCACCACTGCTGTGCCTTGGAATGCTAGTTGGAGTAATAAAT
CTCTGGAACAGATTTGGAATCACACGACCTGGATGGAGTGGGACAGAGAAATTAACAATTACACAAGCTT
AATACACTCCTTAATTGAAGAATCGCAAAACCAGCAAGAAAAGAATGAACAAGAATTATTGGAATTAGAT
AAATGGGCAAGTTTGTGGAATTGGTTTAACATAACAAATTGGCTGTGGTATATAAAATTATTCATAATGA
TAGTAGGAGGCTTGGTAGGTTTAAGAATAGTTTTTGCTGTACTTTCTATAGTGAATAGAGTTAGGCAGGG
ATATTCACCATTATCGTTTCAGACCCACCTCCCAACCCCGAGGGGACCCGACAGGCCCGAAGGAATAGAA
GAAGAAGGTGGAGAGAGAGACAGAGACAGATCCATTCGATTAGTGAACGGATCTCGACGGTATCGCCGAA
TTCACAAATGGCAGTATTCATCCACAATTTTAAAAGAAAAGGGGGGATTGGGGGGTACAGTGCAGGGGAA
AGAATAGTAGACATAATAGCAACAGACATACAAACTAAAGAATTACAAAAACAAATTACAAAAATTCAAA
ATTTTCGGGTTTATTACAGGGACAGCAGAGATCCACTTTGGCTGATACGCGTCTGCAGCCCCGATAAAAT
AAAAGATTTTATTTAGTCTCCAGAAAAAGGGGGGAATGAAAGACCCCACCTGTAGGTTTGGCAAGCTAGC
TGCAGTAACGCCATTTTGCAAGGCATGGAAAAATACCAAACCAAGAATAGAGAAGTTCAGATCAAGGGCG
GGTACATGAAAATAGCTAACGTTGGGCCAAACAGGATATCTGCGGTGAGCAGTTTCGGCCCCGGCCCGGG
GCCAAGAACAGATGGTCACCGCAGTTTCGGCCCCGGCCCGAGGCCAAGAACAGATGGTCCCCAGATATGG
CCCAACCCTCAGCAGTTTCTTAAGACCCATCAGATGTTTCCAGGCTCCCCCAAGGACCTGAAATGACCCT
GCGCCTTATTTGAATTAACCAATCAGCCTGCTTCTCGCTTCTGTTCGCGCGCTTCTGCTTCCCGAGCTCT
ATAAAAGAGCTCACAACCCCTCACTCGGCGCGCCAGTCCTCCGACAGACTGAGTCGCCCGGGCCGCGGCC
GCGGGCTAGCGGATCCCCACCGGTCGCCACCATGGTGAGCAAGGGCGAGGAGCTGTTCACCGGGGTGGTG
CCCATCCTGGTCGAGCTGGACGGCGACGTAAACGGCCACAAGTTCAGCGTGTCCGGCGAGGGCGAGGGCG
ATGCCACCTACGGCAAGCTGACCCTGAAGTTCATCTGCACCACCGGCAAGCTGCCCGTGCCCTGGCCCAC
CCTCGTGACCACCCTGACCTACGGCGTGCAGTGCTTCAGCCGCTACCCCGACCACATGAAGCAGCACGAC
TTCTTCAAGTCCGCCATGCCCGAAGGCTACGTCCAGGAGCGCACCATCTTCTTCAAGGACGACGGCAACT
ACAAGACCCGCGCCGAGGTGAAGTTCGAGGGCGACACCCTGGTGAACCGCATCGAGCTGAAGGGCATCGA
CTTCAAGGAGGACGGCAACATCCTGGGGCACAAGCTGGAGTACAACTACAACAGCCACAACGTCTATATC
ATGGCCGACAAGCAGAAGAACGGCATCAAGGTGAACTTCAAGATCCGCCACAACATCGAGGACGGCAGCG
TGCAGCTCGCCGACCACTACCAGCAGAACACCCCCATCGGCGACGGCCCCGTGCTGCTGCCCGACAACCA
CTACCTGAGCACCCAGTCCGCCCTGAGCAAAGACCCCAACGAGAAGCGCGATCACATGGTCCTGCTGGAG
TTCGTGACCGCCGCCGGGATCACTCTCGGCATGGACGAGCTGTACAAGACTAGTATGGACTACAAAGACG
ATGACGACAAGATGGGTGGCGGAAACAACACTAACCCCGGGGGTCCGGTCCATAAACAGGCCGGGTCTCT
GGCCAGCAGGGCACATATGATCGCGGGCACCCCACCGCACTCCACGATGGAACGCGGGGGGGATCGCGAC
ATCGTGGTCACCGGTGCTCGGAACCAGTTCGCGCCCGACCTGGAGCCGGGGGGGTCGGTATCGTGCATGC
GCTCGTCGCTGTCCTTTCTCAGCCTCATATTTGATGTGGGCCCTCGCGACGTCCTGTCCGCGGAGGCCAT
CGAGGGATGTTTGGTCGAGGGGGGCGAGTGGACGCGCGCGACCGCGGGCCCTGGGCCGCCGCGCATGTGT
TCGATCGTCGAGCTCCCCAACTTCCTCGAGTACCCAGGGGCGCGCGGCGGACTGCGCTGTGTCTTCTCGC
GCGTATACGGCGAGGTGGGCTTCTTCGGGGAGCCCGCGGCGGGCCTGCTGGAGACACAATGCCCCGCACA
CACGTTCTTCGCCGGCCCGTGGGCCCTGCGCCCCCTGTCGTACACGCTCCTAACCATTGGCCCCCTAGGG
ATGGGGCTGTTCAGGGACGGCGACACCGCATACCTTTTTGACCCGCACGGCCTTCCGGAGGGCACCCCCG
CGTTCATCGCCAAAGTGCGGGCGGGGGACATGTATCCATACCTGACGTATTACACCCGCGATCGCCCGGA
CGTACGGTGGGCGGGAGCCATGGTGTTTTTCGTGCCGTCGGGCCCGGAACCCGCGGCTCCTGCGGACTTG
ACGGCCGCGGCTCTGCATCTTTACGGGGCCAGCGAGACTTACCTGCAGGACGAAGCGTTCAGCGAACGGC
GCGTGGCCATCACGCACCCCCTGCGGGGCGAGATCGCGGGCCTGGGGGAGCCCTGCGTCGGCGTGGGCCC
CCGGGAGGGGGTAGGGGGCCCGGGGCCACACCCGCCCACAGCCGCCCAGTCGCCGCCACCGACCCGGGCC
CGTCGCGACGACAGGGCCTCCGAGACATCCCGGGGGACGGCCGGTCCGTCGGCAAAACCAGAGGCCAAGC
GCCCGAATCGGGCGCCCGACGATGTATGGGCGGTGGCCCTGAAGGGTACCCCACCCACGGATCCCCCCTC
CGCCGACCCACCCTCCGCCGACCCACCCTCCGCGATCCCACCACCGCCTCCCTCCGCCCCCAAGACCCCC
GCCGCAGAGGCGGCCGAAGAAGATGACGACGACATGCGGGTCCTGGAGATGGGCGTCGTCCCGGTTGGTC
GGCACCGGGCACGCTACTCGGCCGGCCTTCCCAAGCGCCGCCGACCCACCTGGACTCCGCCTTCCAGCGT
CGAAGACCTGACTTCGGGGGAGAAAACGAAACGCTCGGCCCCCCCTGCCAAAACCAAGAAGAAATCCACC
CCCAAAGGCAAAACCCCCGTCGGGGCCGCGGTCCCCGCCTCCGTTCCGGAGCCTGTCCTCGCCTCGGCAC
CCCCCGACCCGGCCGGGCCGCCGGTCGCCGAGGCGGGCGAGGACGACGGGCCCACGGTTCCGGCGTCCTC
ACAGGCCCTCGAGGCGCTGAAGACTCGCCGCTGAGTCGAGACCTAGAAAAACATGGAGCAATCACAAGTA
GCAATACAGCAGCTACCAATGCTGATTGTGCCTGGCTAGAAGCACAAGAGGAGGAGGAGGTGGGTTTTCC
AGTCACACCTCAGGTACCTTTAAGACCAATGACTTACAAGGCAGCTGTAGATCTTAGCCACTTTTTAAAA
GAAAAGGGGGGACTGGAAGGGCTAATTCACTCCCAACGAAGACAAAATCGTCGAGAGATGCTGCATATAA
GCAGCTGCTTTTTGCTTGTACTGGGTCTCTCTGGTTAGACCAGATCTGAGCCTGGGAGCTCTCTGGCTAA
CTAGGGAACCCACTGCTTAAGCCTCAATAAAGCTTGCCTTGAGTGCTTCAAGTAGTGTGTGCCCGTCTGT
TGTGTGACTCTGGTAACTAGAGATCCCTCAGACCCTTTTAGTCAGTGTGGAAAATCTCTAGCAGTAGTAG
TTCATGTCATCTTATTATTCAGTATTTATAACTTGCAAAGAAATGAATATCAGAGAGTGAGAGGCCTTGA
CATTATAATAGATTTAGCAGGAATTGAACTAGGAGTGGAGCACACAGGCAAAGCTGCAGAAGTACTTGGA
AGAAGCCACCAGAGATACTCACGATTCTGCACATACCTGGCTAATCCCAGATCCTAAGGATTACATTAAG
TTTACTAACATTTATATAATGATTTATAGTTTAAAGTATAAACTTATCTAATTTACTATTCTGACAGATA
TTAATTAATCCTCAAATATCATAAGAGATGATTACTATTATCCCCATTTAACACAAGAGGAAACTGAGAG
GGAAAGATGTTGAAGTAATTTTCCCACAATTACAGCATCCGTTAGTTACGACTCTATGATCTTCTGACAC
AAATTCCATTTACTCCTCACCCTATGACTCAGTCGAATATATCAAAGTTATGGACATTATGCTAAGTAAC
AAATTACCCTTTTATATAGTAAATACTGAGTAGATTGAGAGAAGAAATTGTTTGCAAACCTGAATAGCTT
CAAGAAGAAGAGAAGTGAGGATAAGAATAACAGTTGTCATTTAACAAGTTTTAACAAGTAACTTGGTTAG
AAAGGGATTCAAATGCATAAAGCAAGGGATAAATTTTTCTGGCAACAAGACTATACAATATAACCTTAAA
TATGACTTCAAATAATTGTTGGAACTTGATAAAACTAATTAAATATTATTGAAGATTATCAATATTATAA
ATGTAATTTACTTTTAAAAAGGGAACATAGAAATGTGTATCATTAGAGTAGAAAACAATCCTTATTATCA
CAATTTGTCAAAACAAGTTTGTTATTAACACAAGTAGAATACTGCATTCAATTAAGTTGACTGCAGATTT
TGTGTTTTGTTAAAATTAGAAAGAGATAACAACAATTTGAATTATTGAAAGTAACATGTAAATAGTTCTA
CATACGTTCTTTTGACATCTTGTTCAATCATTGATCGAAGTTCTTTATCTTGGAAGAATTTGTTCCAAAG
ACTCTGAAATAAGGAAAACAATCTATTATATAGTCTCACACCTTTGTTTTACTTTTAGTGATTTCAATTT
AATAATGTAAATGGTTAAAATTTATTCTTCTCTGAGATCATTTCACATTGCAGATAGAAAACCTGAGACT
GGGGTAATTTTTATTAAAATCTAATTTAATCTCAGAAACACATCTTTATTCTAACATCAATTTTTCCAGT
TTGATATTATCATATAAAGTCAGCCTTCCTCATCTGCAGGTTCCACAACAAAAATCCAACCAACTGTGGA
TCAAAAATATTGGGAAAAAATTAAAAATAGCAATACAACAATAAAAAAATACAAATCAGAAAAACAGCAC
AGTATAACAACTTTATTTAGCATTTACAATCTATTAGGTATTATAAGTAATCTAGCCAGATCCTCTACGC
CGGACGCATCGTGGCCGGCATCACCGGCGCCACAGGTGCGGTTGCTGGCGCCTATATCGCCGACATCACC
GATGGGGAAGATCGGGCTCGCCACTTCGGGCTCATGAGCGCTTGTTTCGGCGTGGGTATGGTGGCAGGCC
CCGTGGCCGGGGGACTGTTGGGCGCCATCTCCTTGCATGCACCATTCCTTGCGGCGGCGGTGCTCAACGG
CCTCAACCTACTACTGGGCTGCTTCCTAATGCAGGAGTCGCATAAGGGAGAGCGTCGAATGGTGCACTCT
CAGTACAATCTGCTCTGATGCCGCATAGTTAAGCCAGCCCCGACACCCGCCAACACCCGCTGACGCGCCC
TGACGGGCTTGTCTGCTCCCGGCATCCGCTTACAGACAAGCTGTGACCGTCTCCGGGAGCTGCATGTGTC
AGAGGTTTTCACCGTCATCACCGAAACGCGCGAGACGAAAGGGCCTCGTGATACGCCTATTTTTATAGGT
TAATGTCATGATAATAATGGTTTCTTAGACGTCAGGTGGCACTTTTCGGGGAAATGTGCGCGGAACCCCT
ATTTGTTTATTTTTCTAAATACATTCAAATATGTATCCGCTCATGAGACAATAACCCTGATAAATGCTTC
AATAATATTGAAAAAGGAAGAGTATGAGTATTCAACATTTCCGTGTCGCCCTTATTCCCTTTTTTGCGGC
ATTTTGCCTTCCTGTTTTTGCTCACCCAGAAACGCTGGTGAAAGTAAAAGATGCTGAAGATCAGTTGGGT
GCACGAGTGGGTTACATCGAACTGGATCTCAACAGCGGTAAGATCCTTGAGAGTTTTCGCCCCGAAGAAC
GTTTTCCAATGATGAGCACTTTTAAAGTTCTGCTATGTGGCGCGGTATTATCCCGTATTGACGCCGGGCA
AGAGCAACTCGGTCGCCGCATACACTATTCTCAGAATGACTTGGTTGAGTACTCACCAGTCACAGAAAAG
CATCTTACGGATGGCATGACAGTAAGAGAATTATGCAGTGCTGCCATAACCATGAGTGATAACACTGCGG
CCAACTTACTTCTGACAACGATCGGAGGACCGAAGGAGCTAACCGCTTTTTTGCACAACATGGGGGATCA
TGTAACTCGCCTTGATCGTTGGGAACCGGAGCTGAATGAAGCCATACCAAACGACGAGCGTGACACCACG
ATGCCTGTAGCAATGGCAACAACGTTGCGCAAACTATTAACTGGCGAACTACTTACTCTAGCTTCCCGGC
AACAATTAATAGACTGGATGGAGGCGGATAAAGTTGCAGGACCACTTCTGCGCTCGGCCCTTCCGGCTGG
CTGGTTTATTGCTGATAAATCTGGAGCCGGTGAGCGTGGGTCTCGCGGTATCATTGCAGCACTGGGGCCA
GATGGTAAGCCCTCCCGTATCGTAGTTATCTACACGACGGGGAGTCAGGCAACTATGGATGAACGAAATA
GACAGATCGCTGAGATAGGTGCCTCACTGATTAAGCATTGGTAACTGTCAGACCAAGTTTACTCATATAT
ACTTTAGATTGATTTAAAACTTCATTTTTAATTTAAAAGGATCTAGGTGAAGATCCTTTTTGATAATCTC
ATGACCAAAATCCCTTAACGTGAGTTTTCGTTCCACTGAGCGTCAGACCCCGTAGAAAAGATCAAAGGAT
CTTCTTGAGATCCTTTTTTTCTGCGCGTAATCTGCTGCTTGCAAACAAAAAAACCACCGCTACCAGCGGT
GGTTTGTTTGCCGGATCAAGAGCTACCAACTCTTTTTCCGAAGGTAACTGGCTTCAGCAGAGCGCAGATA
CCAAATACTGTTCTTCTAGTGTAGCCGTAGTTAGGCCACCACTTCAAGAACTCTGTAGCACCGCCTACAT
ACCTCGCTCTGCTAATCCTGTTACCAGTGGCTGCTGCCAGTGGCGATAAGTCGTGTCTTACCGGGTTGGA
CTCAAGACGATAGTTACCGGATAAGGCGCAGCGGTCGGGCTGAACGGGGGGTTCGTGCACACAGCCCAGC
TTGGAGCGAACGACCTACACCGAACTGAGATACCTACAGCGTGAGCTATGAGAAAGCGCCACGCTTCCCG
AAGGGAGAAAGGCGGACAGGTATCCGGTAAGCGGCAGGGTCGGAACAGGAGAGCGCACGAGGGAGCTTCC
AGGGGGAAACGCCTGGTATCTTTATAGTCCTGTCGGGTTTCGCCACCTCTGACTTGAGCGTCGATTTTTG
TGATGCTCGTCAGGGGGGCGGAGCCTATGGAAAAACGCCAGCAACGCGGCCTTTTTACGGTTCCTGGCCT
TTTGCTGGCCTTTTGCTCACATGTTCTTTCCTGCGTTATCCCCTGATTCTGTGGATAACCGTATTACCGC
CTTTGAGTGAGCTGATACCGCTCGCCGCAGCCGAACGACCGAGCGCAGCGAGTCAGTGAGCGAGGAAGCG
GAAGAGCGCCCAATACGCAAACCGCCTCTCCCCGCGCGTTGGCCGATTCATTAATGCAGCTGTGGAATGT
GTGTCAGTTAGGGTGTGGAAAGTCCCCAGGCTCCCCAGCAGGCAGAAGTATGCAAAGCATGCATCTCAAT
TAGTCAGCAACCAGGTGTGGAAAGTCCCCAGGCTCCCCAGCAGGCAGAAGTATGCAAAGCATGCATCTCA
ATTAGTCAGCAACCATAGTCCCGCCCCTAACTCCGCCCATCCCGCCCCTAACTCCGCCCAGTTCCGCCCA
TTCTCCGCCCCATGGCTGACTAATTTTTTTTATTTATGCAGAGGCCGAGGCCGCCTCGGCCTCTGAGCTA
TTCCAGAAGTAGTGAGGAGGCTTTTTTGGAGGCCTAGGCTTTTGCAAAAAGCTTGGACACAAGACAGGCT
TGCGAGATATGTTTGAGAATACCACTTTATCCCGCGTCAGGGAGAGGCAGTGCGTAAAAAGACGCGGACT
CATGTGAAATACTGGTTTTTAGTGCGCCAGATCTCTATAATCTCGCGCAACCTATTTTCCCCTCGAACAC
TTTTTAAGCCGTAGATAAACAGGCTGGGACACTTCACATGAGCGAAAAATACATCGTCACCTGGGACATG
TTGCAGATCCATGCACGTAAACTCGCAAGCCGACTGATGCCTTCTGAACAATGGAAAGGCATTATTGCCG
TAAGCCGTGGCGGTCTGTACCGGGTGCGTTACTGGCGCGTGAACTGGGTATTCGTCATGTCGATACCGTT
TGTATTTCCAGCTACGATCACGACAACCAGCGCGAGCTTAAAGTGCTGAAACGCGCAGAAGGCGATGGCG
AAGGCTTCATCGTTATTGATGACCTGGTGGATACCGGTGGTACTGCGGTTGCGATTCGTGAAATGTATCC
AAAAGCGCACTTTGTCACCATCTTCGCAAAACCGGCTGGTCGTCCGCTGGTTGATGACTATGTTGTTGAT
ATCCCGCAAGATACCTGGATTGAACAGCCGTGGGATATGGGCGTCGTATTCGTCCCGCCAATCTCCGGTC
GCTAATCTTTTCAACGCCTGGCACTGCCGGGCGTTGTTCTTTTTAACTTCAGGCGGGTTACAATAGTTTC
CAGTAAGTATTCTGGAGGCTGCATCCATGACACAGGCAAACCTGAGCGAAACCCTGTTCAAACCCCGCTT
TAAACATCCTGAAACCTCGACGCTAGTCCGCCGCTTTAATCACGGCGCACAACCGCCTGTGCAGTCGGCC
CTTGATGGTAAAACCATCCCTCACTGGTATCGCATGATTAACCGTCTGATGTGGATCTGGCGCGGCATTG
ACCCACGCGAAATCCTCGACGTCCAGGCACGTATTGTGATGAGCGATGCCGAACGTACCGACGATGATTT
ATACGATACGGTGATTGGCTACCGTGGCGGCAACTGGATTTATGAGTGGGCCCCGGATCTTTGTGAAGGA
ACCTTACTTCTGTGGTGTG
